Addgene plasmid #186977: pLenti_CMV_ChR2-3M-YFP
Purpose: Expresses ChR2-3xM channelrhodopsin in mammalian cells
Depositing lab: Adam Cohen. Depositing organization: Harvard University. Publication: Diminishing neuronal acidification by channelrhodopsins with low proton conduction. Hayward RF, Brooks FP 3rd, Yang S, Gao S, Cohen AE. eLife. 2023 Oct 6;12:RP86833. doi: 10.7554/eLife.86833. PubMed 37801078.
Backbone
  Vector backbone: FCMV
  Total vector size (bp): 10376
  Vector type: Mammalian Expression, Lentiviral
Growth in bacteria
  Bacterial resistance: Ampicillin, 100 μg/mL
  Growth temperature: 30°C
  Growth strain: NEB Stable
  Copy number: Unknown
Gene/Insert
  Gene/Insert name: ChR2-3xM-YFP
  Insert size (bp): 1844
  Promoter: CMV
  Tag / fusion protein: eYFP (C terminal on insert)
  Cloning method: Gibson Cloning
  Sequencing primers: 5′ AGAAGACACCGACTCTAGAGatgcgaccccaaatactcct
Terms and licenses: Academic/Nonprofit Terms; Industry Terms: Not Available to Industry
Depositor comments: Please visit https://www.biorxiv.org/content/10.1101/2023.02.07.527404v1 for bioRxiv preprint.
How to cite: pLenti_CMV_ChR2-3M-YFP was a gift from Adam Cohen (Addgene plasmid # 186977 ; http://n2t.net/addgene:186977 ; RRID:Addgene_186977)
