[The description below was written by a language model from this plasmid's Addgene catalogue record and pLannotate feature annotations shown in this document.]
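Description:
pLenti_CMV_ChR2-3M-YFP is a 10,376 bp lentiviral transfer plasmid built on the FCMV backbone for expressing a mutant channelrhodopsin in mammalian cells, either by direct transfection or after packaging into HIV-1-based lentiviral particles. In bacteria it is maintained through a high-copy ColE1/pUC-type origin and selected with ampicillin via the β-lactamase gene. An f1 origin is also present. The backbone additionally carries an SV40/EM7-driven bleomycin/Zeocin resistance cassette with an SV40 polyadenylation signal, which lies outside the LTR-flanked region and so would not be transferred with the viral genome.

The viral genome is transcribed from an upstream CMV enhancer/promoter fused to a truncated HIV-1 5' LTR, followed by the Ψ packaging signal with a gag fragment, the Rev response element for Rev-dependent nuclear export, and the cPPT/CTS. A second, internal CMV enhancer/promoter then drives the payload, an approximately 1.8 kb ChR2-3xM-YFP insert. The annotation shows a short fragment matching bovine rhodopsin just upstream of the coding region for the N-terminal, channel-forming portion of Chlamydomonas reinhardtii channelrhodopsin-2, a blue-light-gated cation channel, which is fused at its C terminus to EYFP for visualising expression. The record does not specify which substitutions the "3M/3xM" designation denotes. A WPRE downstream of the fusion enhances transcript stability and expression, and is followed by the truncated 3' LTR and a bGH polyadenylation signal.

According to the associated publication, the construct belongs to work on channelrhodopsins with low proton conduction that aim to reduce neuronal acidification during optogenetic stimulation.
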