Features (pLannotate 1.2.2; 33 found; start..end, strand, type, name):
     52..114     +  CDS            RHO (fragment): OPSD_BOVIN - Experimental evidence at protein level: Swiss-Prot protein existence level 1. Photoreceptor required for image-forming vision at low light intensity. Required for photoreceptor cell viability after birth (By similarity). Light-induced isomerization of 11-cis to all-trans retinal triggers a conformational change that activates signaling via G- proteins (PubMed:10926528, PubMed:12044163, PubMed:11972040, PubMed:16908857, PubMed:16586416, PubMed:17060607, PubMed:17449675, PubMed:18818650, PubMed:21389983, PubMed:22198838, PubMed:23579341, PubMed:25205354, PubMed:27458239). Subsequent
    121..1013    +  CDS            ChR2 (fragment): N-terminal fragment of channelrhodopsin-2 from the alga Chlamydomonas reinhardtii (Nagel et al., 2003) blue light-activated cation channel
   1099..1815    +  CDS            EYFP: EYFP is a basic (constitutively fluorescent) green/yellow fluorescent protein published in 1996, derived from Aequorea victoria. It is reported to be a very rapidly-maturing weak dimer with high acid sensitivity.
   1845..1868    +  misc_feature   MCS (fragment): pBluescript multiple cloning site
   1868..2456    +  misc_feature   WPRE: woodchuck hepatitis virus posttranscriptional regulatory element
   2393..2974    +  CDS            nef (fragment): NEF_HV1H2 - Experimental evidence at protein level: Swiss-Prot protein existence level 1. Extracellular Nef protein targets CD4(+) T-lymphocytes for apoptosis by interacting with CXCR4 surface receptors. From Human immunodeficiency virus type 1 group M subtype B (isolate HXB2) (HIV-1).
   2981..3161    +  LTR            5' LTR (truncated): truncated 5' long terminal repeat (LTR) from HIV-1
   3193..3417    +  polyA_signal   bGH poly(A) signal: bovine growth hormone polyadenylation signal
   3421..3442    +  promoter       SV40 promoter (fragment): SV40 enhancer and early promoter
   3463..3891    +  rep_origin     f1 ori (sequence partly withheld): f1 bacteriophage origin of replication; arrow indicates direction of (+) strand synthesis
   3905..4234    +  promoter       SV40 promoter: SV40 enhancer and early promoter
   4282..4329    +  promoter       EM7 promoter: synthetic bacterial promoter&nbsp
   4348..4722    +  CDS            BleoR: antibiotic-binding protein; Sh ble from Streptoalloteichus hindustanus; confers resistance to bleomycin, phleomycin, and Zeocin™
   4732..4857    +  CDS            ble (fragment): BLE_KLEPN - Experimental evidence at protein level: Swiss-Prot protein existence level 1. Binding protein with a strong affinity to the bleomycin family of antibiotics. Binds to CL990; an antimitotic-antibiotic compound. From Klebsiella pneumoniae.
   4852..4973    +  polyA_signal   SV40 poly(A) signal: SV40 polyadenylation signal
   5046..5062    -  protein_bind   lac operator: The lac repressor binds to the lac operator to inhibit transcription in E. coli. This inhibition can be relieved by adding lactose or isopropyl-β-D-thiogalactopyranoside (IPTG). lac repressor encoded by lacI
   5070..5100    -  promoter       lac promoter: promoter for the E. coli lac operon
   5115..5136    -  protein_bind   CAP binding site: CAP binding activates transcription in the presence of cAMP. E. coli catabolite activator protein
   5149..5241    -  CDS            lacI (fragment): lac repressor; lacI; The lac repressor binds to the lac operator to inhibit transcription in E. coli. This inhibition can be relieved by adding lactose or isopropyl-β-D-thiogalactopyranoside (IPTG).
   5424..6012    -  rep_origin     ori: high-copy-number ColE1/pMB1/pBR322/pUC origin of replication
   6183..7043    -  CDS            AmpR: β-lactamase; bla; confers resistance to ampicillin, carbenicillin, and related antibiotics
   7044..7148    -  promoter       AmpR promoter: bla
   7207..7259    -  misc_feature   bom (fragment): basis of mobility region from pBR322
   7414..7793    +  enhancer       CMV enhancer: human cytomegalovirus immediate early enhancer
   7794..7993    +  promoter       CMV promoter: human cytomegalovirus (CMV) immediate early promoter
   8011..8191    +  LTR            5' LTR (truncated): truncated 5' long terminal repeat (LTR) from HIV-1
   8238..8363    +  misc_feature   HIV-1 Ψ: packaging signal of human immunodeficiency virus type 1
   8347..8710    +  CDS            HIV-1 gag (fragment): gag protein from human immunodeficiency virus 1; gag
   8856..9089    +  misc_feature   RRE: The Rev response element (RRE) of HIV-1 allows for Rev-dependent mRNA export from the nucleus to the cytoplasm.
   9466..9566    +  CDS            Rev (fragment): human immunodeficiency virus 1 (HIV-1) Rev protein; rev; enhances nuclear export of unspliced and incompletely spliced viral mRNAs
   9616..9733    +  misc_feature   cPPT/CTS: central polypurine tract and central termination sequence of HIV-1
   9792..10095   +  enhancer       CMV enhancer: human cytomegalovirus immediate early enhancer
  10096..10299   +  promoter       CMV promoter: human cytomegalovirus (CMV) immediate early promoter
>Addgene plasmid #186977 | pLenti_CMV_ChR2-3M-YFP | addgene full sequence | sequence record 369133 | Addgene NGS Result
ATGCGACCCCAAATACTCCTCTTGCTGGCTTTGTTGACCCTTGGACTGGCTAACGGAACAGAAGGTCCCA
ACTTCTACGTTCCTTTCAGCAATAAGACAGGCGTAGTCAGATCCGGTAGTCGCGAGCTGCTATTTGTAAC
GAACCCAGTAGTCGTCAATGGCTCTGTACTTGTGCCTGAGGACCAGTGTTACTGCGCGGGCTGGATTGAG
TCGCGTGGCACAAACGGTGCCCAAACGGCGTCGAACGTGCTGCAATGGCTTGCTGCTGGCTTCTCCATCC
TACTGCTTATGTTTTACGCCTACCAAACATGGAAGTCAACCTGCGGCTGGGAGGAGATCTATGTGTGCGC
TATCGAGATGGTCAAGGTGATTCTCGAGTTCTTCTTCAACTTTAAGAACCCGTCCATGCTGTATCTAGCC
ACAGGCCACCGCGTCCAGTGGTTGCGTTACGCCGAGTGGCTTCTCACCTGCCCGGTCATTCTCATTCAGC
TGTCAAACCTGACGGGCTTGTCCAACGACTACAGCAGGCGCACCATGGGTCTGCTTGTGTCTCATATTGG
CACAATTGTGTGGGGCGCCACTTCCGCCATGGCCACCGGATACGTCAAGGTCATCTTCTTCTGCCTGGGT
CTGTGTTATGGTGCTAACACGTTCTTTCACGCTGCCAAGGCCTACATCGAGGGTTACCACACCGTGCCGA
AGGGCCGGTGTCGCCAGGTGGTGACTGGCATGGCTTGGCTCTTCTTCGTATCATGGGGTATGTTCCCCAT
CCTGTTCATCCTCGGCCCCGAGGGCTTCGGCGTCCTGAGCGTGTACGGCTCCACCGTCGGCCACACCATC
ATTGACCTGATGTCGAAGAACTGCTGGGGTCTGCTCGGCCACTACCTGCGCGTGCTGATCCACGAGCATA
TCCTCATCCACGGCGACATTCGCAAGACCACCAAATTGAACATTGGTGGCACTGAGATTGAGGTCGAGAC
GCTGGTGGAGGACGAGGCCGAGGCTGGCGCGGTAGTCGAGAAATCCAGAATTACTTCTGAAGGGGAGTAT
ATCCCTCTGGATCAAATAGACATCAATGTTGTCGACACTAGTTCTAGAATGGTGAGCAAGGGCGAGGAGC
TGTTCACCGGGGTGGTGCCCATCCTGGTCGAGCTGGACGGCGACGTAAACGGCCACAAGTTCAGCGTGTC
CGGCGAGGGCGAGGGCGATGCCACCTACGGCAAGCTGACCCTGAAGTTCATCTGCACCACCGGCAAGCTG
CCCGTGCCCTGGCCCACCCTCGTGACCACCTTCGGCTACGGCCTGCAGTGCTTCGCCCGCTACCCCGACC
ACATGAAGCAGCACGACTTCTTCAAGTCCGCCATGCCCGAAGGCTACGTCCAGGAGCGCACCATCTTCTT
CAAGGACGACGGCAACTACAAGACCCGCGCCGAGGTGAAGTTCGAGGGCGACACCCTGGTGAACCGCATC
GAGCTGAAGGGCATCGACTTCAAGGAGGACGGCAACATCCTGGGGCACAAGCTGGAGTACAACTACAACA
GCCACAACGTCTATATCATGGCCGACAAGCAGAAGAACGGCATCAAGGTGAACTTCAAGATCCGCCACAA
CATCGAGGACGGCAGCGTGCAGCTCGCCGACCACTACCAGCAGAACACCCCCATCGGCGACGGCCCCGTG
CTGCTGCCCGACAACCACTACCTGAGCTACCAGTCCGCCCTGAGCAAAGACCCCAACGAGAAGCGCGATC
ACATGGTCCTGCTGGAGTTCGTGACCGCCGCCGGGATCACTCTCGGCATGGACGAGCTGTACAAGTCTAG
ATTTTGCTATGAAAATGAAGTTTAAATTCGATATCAAGCTTATCGATAATCAACCTCTGGATTACAAAAT
TTGTGAAAGATTGACTGGTATTCTTAACTATGTTGCTCCTTTTACGCTATGTGGATACGCTGCTTTAATG
CCTTTGTATCATGCTATTGCTTCCCGTATGGCTTTCATTTTCTCCTCCTTGTATAAATCCTGGTTGCTGT
CTCTTTATGAGGAGTTGTGGCCCGTTGTCAGGCAACGTGGCGTGGTGTGCACTGTGTTTGCTGACGCAAC
CCCCACTGGTTGGGGCATTGCCACCACCTGTCAGCTCCTTTCCGGGACTTTCGCTTTCCCCCTCCCTATT
GCCACGGCGGAACTCATCGCCGCCTGCCTTGCCCGCTGCTGGACAGGGGCTCGGCTGTTGGGCACTGACA
ATTCCGTGGTGTTGTCGGGGAAATCATCGTCCTTTCCTTGGCTGCTCGCCTGTGTTGCCACCTGGATTCT
GCGCGGGACGTCCTTCTGCTACGTCCCTTCGGCCCTCAATCCAGCGGACCTTCCTTCCCGCGGCCTGCTG
CCGGCTCTGCGGCCTCTTCCGCGTCTTCGCCTTCGCCCTCAGACGAGTCGGATCTCCCTTTGGGCCGCCT
CCCCGCATCGATACCGTCGACCTCGAGACCTAGAAAAACATGGAGCAATCACAAGTAGCAATACAGCAGC
TACCAATGCTGATTGTGCCTGGCTAGAAGCACAAGAGGAGGAGGAGGTGGGTTTTCCAGTCACACCTCAG
GTACCTTTAAGACCAATGACTTACAAGGCAGCTGTAGATCTTAGCCACTTTTTAAAAGAAAAGGGGGGAC
TGGAAGGGCTAATTCACTCCCAACGAAGACAAGATATCCTTGATCTGTGGATCTACCACACACAAGGCTA
CTTCCCTGATTGGCAGAACTACACACCAGGGCCAGGGATCAGATATCCACTGACCTTTGGATGGTGCTAC
AAGCTAGTACCAGTTGAGCAAGAGAAGGTAGAAGAAGCCAATGAAGGAGAGAACACCCGCTTGTTACACC
CTGTGAGCCTGCATGGGATGGATGACCCGGAGAGAGAAGTATTAGAGTGGAGGTTTGACAGCCGCCTAGC
ATTTCATCACATGGCCCGAGAGCTGCATCCGGACTGTACTGGGTCTCTCTGGTTAGACCAGATCTGAGCC
TGGGAGCTCTCTGGCTAACTAGGGAACCCACTGCTTAAGCCTCAATAAAGCTTGCCTTGAGTGCTTCAAG
TAGTGTGTGCCCGTCTGTTGTGTGACTCTGGTAACTAGAGATCCCTCAGACCCTTTTAGTCAGTGTGGAA
AATCTCTAGCAGGGCCCGTTTAAACCCGCTGATCAGCCTCGACTGTGCCTTCTAGTTGCCAGCCATCTGT
TGTTTGCCCCTCCCCCGTGCCTTCCTTGACCCTGGAAGGTGCCACTCCCACTGTCCTTTCCTAATAAAAT
GAGGAAATTGCATCGCATTGTCTGAGTAGGTGTCATTCTATTCTGGGGGGTGGGGTGGGGCAGGACAGCA
AGGGGGAGGATTGGGAAGACAATAGCAGGCATGCTGGGGATGCGGTGGGCTCTATGGCTTCTGAGGCGGA
AAGAACCAGCTGGGGCTCTAGGGGGTATCCCC
[124 nt withheld, positions 3463-3586]
C
[91 nt withheld, positions 3588-3678]
A
[49 nt withheld, positions 3680-3728]
CCTTTGACGTTGGAGTCCACGTTCTTT
[37 nt withheld, positions 3756-3792]
ACCCTATCTCGGTCTATTCTTTTGATTTATAAGGGATTTTGCCGATTTCGGCCTATTGGTTAAAAAATGA
GCTGATTTAACAAAAATTTAACGCGAATTAATTCTGTGGAATGTGTGTCAGTTAGGGTGTGGAAAGTCCC
CAGGCTCCCCAGCAGGCAGAAGTATGCAAAGCATGCATCTCAATTAGTCAGCAACCAGGTGTGGAAAGTC
CCCAGGCTCCCCAGCAGGCAGAAGTATGCAAAGCATGCATCTCAATTAGTCAGCAACCATAGTCCCGCCC
CTAACTCCGCCCATCCCGCCCCTAACTCCGCCCAGTTCCGCCCATTCTCCGCCCCATGGCTGACTAATTT
TTTTTATTTATGCAGAGGCCGAGGCCGCCTCTGCCTCTGAGCTATTCCAGAAGTAGTGAGGAGGCTTTTT
TGGAGGCCTAGGCTTTTGCAAAAAGCTCCCGGGAGCTTGTATATCCATTTTCGGATCTGATCAGCACGTG
TTGACAATTAATCATCGGCATAGTATATCGGCATAGTATAATACGACAAGGTGAGGAACTAAACCATGGC
CAAGTTGACCAGTGCCGTTCCGGTGCTCACCGCGCGCGACGTCGCCGGAGCGGTCGAGTTCTGGACCGAC
CGGCTCGGGTTCTCCCGGGACTTCGTGGAGGACGACTTCGCCGGTGTGGTCCGGGACGACGTGACCCTGT
TCATCAGCGCGGTCCAGGACCAGGTGGTGCCGGACAACACCCTGGCCTGGGTGTGGGTGCGCGGCCTGGA
CGAGCTGTACGCCGAGTGGTCGGAGGTCGTGTCCACGAACTTCCGGGACGCCTCCGGGCCGGCCATGACC
GAGATCGGCGAGCAGCCGTGGGGGCGGGAGTTCGCCCTGCGCGACCCGGCCGGCAACTGCGTGCACTTCG
TGGCCGAGGAGCAGGACTGACACGTGCTACGAGATTTCGATTCCACCGCCGCCTTCTATGAAAGGTTGGG
CTTCGGAATCGTTTTCCGGGACGCCGGCTGGATGATCCTCCAGCGCGGGGATCTCATGCTGGAGTTCTTC
GCCCACCCCAACTTGTTTATTGCAGCTTATAATGGTTACAAATAAAGCAATAGCATCACAAATTTCACAA
ATAAAGCATTTTTTTCACTGCATTCTAGTTGTGGTTTGTCCAAACTCATCAATGTATCTTATCATGTCTG
TATACCGTCGACCTCTAGCTAGAGCTTGGCGTAATCATGGTCATAGCTGTTTCCTGTGTGAAATTGTTAT
CCGCTCACAATTCCACACAACATACGAGCCGGAAGCATAAAGTGTAAAGCCTGGGGTGCCTAATGAGTGA
GCTAACTCACATTAATTGCGTTGCGCTCACTGCCCGCTTTCCAGTCGGGAAACCTGTCGTGCCAGCTGCA
TTAATGAATCGGCCAACGCGCGGGGAGAGGCGGTTTGCGTATTGGGCGCTCTTCCGCTTCCTCGCTCACT
GACTCGCTGCGCTCGGTCGTTCGGCTGCGGCGAGCGGTATCAGCTCACTCAAAGGCGGTAATACGGTTAT
CCACAGAATCAGGGGATAACGCAGGAAAGAACATGTGAGCAAAAGGCCAGCAAAAGGCCAGGAACCGTAA
AAAGGCCGCGTTGCTGGCGTTTTTCCATAGGCTCCGCCCCCCTGACGAGCATCACAAAAATCGACGCTCA
AGTCAGAGGTGGCGAAACCCGACAGGACTATAAAGATACCAGGCGTTTCCCCCTGGAAGCTCCCTCGTGC
GCTCTCCTGTTCCGACCCTGCCGCTTACCGGATACCTGTCCGCCTTTCTCCCTTCGGGAAGCGTGGCGCT
TTCTCATAGCTCACGCTGTAGGTATCTCAGTTCGGTGTAGGTCGTTCGCTCCAAGCTGGGCTGTGTGCAC
GAACCCCCCGTTCAGCCCGACCGCTGCGCCTTATCCGGTAACTATCGTCTTGAGTCCAACCCGGTAAGAC
ACGACTTATCGCCACTGGCAGCAGCCACTGGTAACAGGATTAGCAGAGCGAGGTATGTAGGCGGTGCTAC
AGAGTTCTTGAAGTGGTGGCCTAACTACGGCTACACTAGAAGAACAGTATTTGGTATCTGCGCTCTGCTG
AAGCCAGTTACCTTCGGAAAAAGAGTTGGTAGCTCTTGATCCGGCAAACAAACCACCGCTGGTAGCGGTG
GTTTTTTTGTTTGCAAGCAGCAGATTACGCGCAGAAAAAAAGGATCTCAAGAAGATCCTTTGATCTTTTC
TACGGGGTCTGACGCTCAGTGGAACGAAAACTCACGTTAAGGGATTTTGGTCATGAGATTATCAAAAAGG
ATCTTCACCTAGATCCTTTTAAATTAAAAATGAAGTTTTAAATCAATCTAAAGTATATATGAGTAAACTT
GGTCTGACAGTTACCAATGCTTAATCAGTGAGGCACCTATCTCAGCGATCTGTCTATTTCGTTCATCCAT
AGTTGCCTGACTCCCCGTCGTGTAGATAACTACGATACGGGAGGGCTTACCATCTGGCCCCAGTGCTGCA
ATGATACCGCGAGACCCACGCTCACCGGCTCCAGATTTATCAGCAATAAACCAGCCAGCCGGAAGGGCCG
AGCGCAGAAGTGGTCCTGCAACTTTATCCGCCTCCATCCAGTCTATTAATTGTTGCCGGGAAGCTAGAGT
AAGTAGTTCGCCAGTTAATAGTTTGCGCAACGTTGTTGCCATTGCTACAGGCATCGTGGTGTCACGCTCG
TCGTTTGGTATGGCTTCATTCAGCTCCGGTTCCCAACGATCAAGGCGAGTTACATGATCCCCCATGTTGT
GCAAAAAAGCGGTTAGCTCCTTCGGTCCTCCGATCGTTGTCAGAAGTAAGTTGGCCGCAGTGTTATCACT
CATGGTTATGGCAGCACTGCATAATTCTCTTACTGTCATGCCATCCGTAAGATGCTTTTCTGTGACTGGT
GAGTACTCAACCAAGTCATTCTGAGAATAGTGTATGCGGCGACCGAGTTGCTCTTGCCCGGCGTCAATAC
GGGATAATACCGCGCCACATAGCAGAACTTTAAAAGTGCTCATCATTGGAAAACGTTCTTCGGGGCGAAA
ACTCTCAAGGATCTTACCGCTGTTGAGATCCAGTTCGATGTAACCCACTCGTGCACCCAACTGATCTTCA
GCATCTTTTACTTTCACCAGCGTTTCTGGGTGAGCAAAAACAGGAAGGCAAAATGCCGCAAAAAAGGGAA
TAAGGGCGACACGGAAATGTTGAATACTCATACTCTTCCTTTTTCAATATTATTGAAGCATTTATCAGGG
TTATTGTCTCATGAGCGGATACATATTTGAATGTATTTAGAAAAATAAACAAATAGGGGTTCCGCGCACA
TTTCCCCGAAAAGTGCCACCTGACGTCGACGGATCGGGAGATCTCCCGATCCCCTATGGTGCACTCTCAG
TACAATCTGCTCTGATGCCGCATAGTTAAGCCAGTATCTGCTCCCTGCTTGTGTGTTGGAGGTCGCTGAG
TAGTGCGCGAGCAAAATTTAAGCTACAACAAGGCAAGGCTTGACCGACAATTGCATGAAGAATCTGCTTA
GGGTTAGGCGTTTTGCGCTGCTTCGCGATGTACGGGCCAGATATACGCGTTGACATTGATTATTGACTAG
TTATTAATAGTAATCAATTACGGGGTCATTAGTTCATAGCCCATATATGGAGTTCCGCGTTACATAACTT
ACGGTAAATGGCCCGCCTGGCTGACCGCCCAACGACCCCCGCCCATTGACGTCAATAATGACGTATGTTC
CCATAGTAACGCCAATAGGGACTTTCCATTGACGTCAATGGGTGGAGTATTTACGGTAAACTGCCCACTT
GGCAGTACATCAAGTGTATCATATGCCAAGTACGCCCCCTATTGACGTCAATGACGGTAAATGGCCCGCC
TGGCATTATGCCCAGTACATGACCTTATGGGACTTTCCTACTTGGCAGTACATCTACGTATTAGTCATCG
CTATTACCATGGTGATGCGGTTTTGGCAGTACATCAATGGGCGTGGATAGCGGTTTGACTCACGGGGATT
TCCAAGTCTCCACCCCATTGACGTCAATGGGAGTTTGTTTTGGCACCAAAATCAACGGGACTTTCCAAAA
TGTCGTAACAACTCCGCCCCATTGACGCAAATGGGCGGTAGGCGTGTACGGTGGGAGGTCTATATAAGCA
GCGCGTTTTGCCTGTACTGGGTCTCTCTGGTTAGACCAGATCTGAGCCTGGGAGCTCTCTGGCTAACTAG
GGAACCCACTGCTTAAGCCTCAATAAAGCTTGCCTTGAGTGCTTCAAGTAGTGTGTGCCCGTCTGTTGTG
TGACTCTGGTAACTAGAGATCCCTCAGACCCTTTTAGTCAGTGTGGAAAATCTCTAGCAGTGGCGCCCGA
ACAGGGACTTGAAAGCGAAAGGGAAACCAGAGGAGCTCTCTCGACGCAGGACTCGGCTTGCTGAAGCGCG
CACGGCAAGAGGCGAGGGGCGGCGACTGGTGAGTACGCCAAAAATTTTGACTAGCGGAGGCTAGAAGGAG
AGAGATGGGTGCGAGAGCGTCAGTATTAAGCGGGGGAGAATTAGATCGCGATGGGAAAAAATTCGGTTAA
GGCCAGGGGGAAAGAAAAAATATAAATTAAAACATATAGTATGGGCAAGCAGGGAGCTAGAACGATTCGC
AGTTAATCCTGGCCTGTTAGAAACATCAGAAGGCTGTAGACAAATACTGGGACAGCTACAACCATCCCTT
CAGACAGGATCAGAAGAACTTAGATCATTATATAATACAGTAGCAACCCTCTATTGTGTGCATCAAAGGA
TAGAGATAAAAGACACCAAGGAAGCTTTAGACAAGATAGAGGAAGAGCAAAACAAAAGTAAGACCACCGC
ACAGCAAGCGGCCGCTGATCTTCAGACCTGGAGGAGGAGATATGAGGGACAATTGGAGAAGTGAATTATA
TAAATATAAAGTAGTAAAAATTGAACCATTAGGAGTAGCACCCACCAAGGCAAAGAGAAGAGTGGTGCAG
AGAGAAAAAAGAGCAGTGGGAATAGGAGCTTTGTTCCTTGGGTTCTTGGGAGCAGCAGGAAGCACTATGG
GCGCAGCGTCAATGACGCTGACGGTACAGGCCAGACAATTATTGTCTGGTATAGTGCAGCAGCAGAACAA
TTTGCTGAGGGCTATTGAGGCGCAACAGCATCTGTTGCAACTCACAGTCTGGGGCATCAAGCAGCTCCAG
GCAAGAATCCTGGCTGTGGAAAGATACCTAAAGGATCAACAGCTCCTGGGGATTTGGGGTTGCTCTGGAA
AACTCATTTGCACCACTGCTGTGCCTTGGAATGCTAGTTGGAGTAATAAATCTCTGGAACAGATTTGGAA
TCACACGACCTGGATGGAGTGGGACAGAGAAATTAACAATTACACAAGCTTAATACACTCCTTAATTGAA
GAATCGCAAAACCAGCAAGAAAAGAATGAACAAGAATTATTGGAATTAGATAAATGGGCAAGTTTGTGGA
ATTGGTTTAACATAACAAATTGGCTGTGGTATATAAAATTATTCATAATGATAGTAGGAGGCTTGGTAGG
TTTAAGAATAGTTTTTGCTGTACTTTCTATAGTGAATAGAGTTAGGCAGGGATATTCACCATTATCGTTT
CAGACCCACCTCCCAACCCCGAGGGGACCCGACAGGCCCGAAGGAATAGAAGAAGAAGGTGGAGAGAGAG
ACAGAGACAGATCCATTCGATTAGTGAACGGATCGGCACTGCGTGCGCCAATTCTGCAGACAAATGGCAG
TATTCATCCACAATTTTAAAAGAAAAGGGGGGATTGGGGGGTACAGTGCAGGGGAAAGAATAGTAGACAT
AATAGCAACAGACATACAAACTAAAGAATTACAAAAACAAATTACAAAAATTCAAAATTTTCGGGTTTAT
TACAGGGACAGCAGAGATCCAGTTTGGTTAATTAAGCTTGGGAGTTCCGCGTTACATAACTTACGGTAAA
TGGCCCGCCTGGCTGACCGCCCAACGACCCCCGCCCATTGACGTCAATAATGACGTATGTTCCCATAGTA
ACGCCAATAGGGACTTTCCATTGACGTCAATGGGTGGAGCATTTACGGTAAACTGCCCACTTGGCAGTAC
ATCAAGTGTATCATATGCCAAGTACGCCCCCTATTGACGTCAATGACGGTAAATGGCCCGCCTGGCATTA
TGCCCAGTACATGACCTTATGGGACTTTCCTACTTGGCAGTACATCTACGTATTAGTCATCGCTATTACC
ATGGTGATGCGGTTTTGGCAGTACATCAATGGGCGTGGATAGCGGTTTGACTCACGGGGATTTCCAAGTC
TCCACCCCATTGACGTCAATGGGAGTTTGTTTTGGCACCAAAATCAACGGGACTTTCCAAAATGTCGTAA
CAACTCCGCCCCATTGACGCAAATGGGCGGTAGGCGTGTACGGTGGGAGGTCTATATAAGCAGAGCTCGT
TTAGTGAACCGTCAGATCGCCTGGAGACGCCATCCACGCTGTTTTGACCTCCATAGAAGACACCGACTCT
AGAG
